>Addgene plasmid #191352 | pATmin-GG | addgene full sequence | sequence record 375364 | Addgene NGS Result
TTGAGATCCTTTTTTTCTGCGCGTAATCTGCTGCTTGCAAACAAAAAAACCACCGCTACCAGCGGTGGTT
TGTTTGCCGGATCAAGAGCTACCAACTCTTTTTCCGAAGGTAACTGGCTTCAGCAGAGCGCAGATACCAA
ATACTGTTCTTCTAGTGTAGCCGTAGTTAGGCCACCACTTCAAGAACTCTGTAGCACCGCCTACATACCT
CGCTCTGCTAATCCTGTTACCAGTGGCTGCTGCCAGTGGCGATAAGTCGTGTCTTACCGGGTTGGACTCA
AGACGATAGTTACCGGATAAGGCGCAGCGGTCGGGCTGAACGGGGGGTTCGTGCACACAGCCCAGCTTGG
AGCGAACGACCTACACCGAACTGAGATACCTACAGCGTGAGCTATGAGAAAGCGCCACGCTTCCCGAAGG
GAGAAAGGCGGACAGGTATCCGGTAAGCGGCAGGGTCGGAACAGGAGAGCGCACGAGGGAGCTTCCAGGG
GGAAACGCCTAGTATCTTTATAGTCCTGTCGGGTTTCGCCACCTCTGACTTGAGCGTCGATTTTTGTGAT
GCTCGTCAGGGGGGCGGAGCCTATGGAAAAACGCCAGCAACGCGGCCTTTTTACGGTTCCTGGCCTTTTG
CTGGCCTTTTGCTCACATGTTCTTTCCTGCGTTATCCCCTGATTCTGTGGATAACCGTATTACCGCCTTT
GAGTGAGCTGATACCGCTCGCCGCAGCCGAACGACCGAGCGCAGCGAGTCAGTGAGCGAGGAAGCGGAAG
AGCGCCCAATACGCAAACCGCCTCTCCCCGCGCGTTGGCCGATTCATTTCTAGAAGGATGAGACCTCAAT
ACGCAAACCGCCTCTCCCCGCGCGTTGGCCGATTCATTAATGCAGCTGGCACGACAGGTTTCCCGACTGG
AAAGCGGGCAGTGAGCGCAACGCAATTAATGTGAGTTAGCTCACTCATTAGGCACCCCAGGCTTTACACT
TTATGCTTCCGGCTCGTATGTTGTGTGGAATTGTGAGCGGATAACAATTTCACACATACTAGAGAAAGAG
GAGAAATACTAGATGGCTTCCTCCGAAGACGTTATCAAAGAGTTCATGCGTTTCAAAGTTCGTATGGAAG
GTTCCGTTAACGGTCACGAGTTCGAAATCGAAGGTGAAGGTGAAGGTCGTCCGTACGAAGGTACCCAGAC
CGCTAAACTGAAAGTTACCAAAGGTGGTCCGCTGCCGTTCGCTTGGGACATCCTGTCCCCGCAGTTCCAG
TACGGTTCCAAAGCTTACGTTAAACACCCGGCTGACATCCCGGACTACCTGAAACTGTCCTTCCCGGAAG
GTTTCAAATGGGAACGTGTTATGAACTTCGAAGACGGTGGTGTTGTTACCGTTACCCAGGACTCCTCCCT
GCAAGACGGTGAGTTCATCTACAAAGTTAAACTGCGTGGTACCAACTTCCCGTCCGACGGTCCGGTTATG
CAGAAAAAAACCATGGGTTGGGAAGCTTCCACCGAACGTATGTACCCGGAAGACGGTGCTCTGAAAGGTG
AAATCAAAATGCGTCTGAAACTGAAAGACGGTGGTCACTACGACGCTGAAGTTAAAACCACCTACATGGC
TAAAAAACCGGTTCAGCTGCCGGGTGCTTACAAAACCGACATCAAACTGGACATCACCTCCCACAACGAA
GACTACACCATCGTTGAACAGTACGAACGTGCTGAAGGTCGTCACTCCACCGGTGCTTAATAACGCTGAT
AGTGCTAGTGTAGATCGCTACTAGAGCCAGGCATCAAATAAAACGAAAGGCTCAGTCGAAAGACTGGGCC
TTTCGTTTTATCTGTTGTTTGTCGGTGAACGCTCTCTACTAGAGTCACACTGGCTCACCTTCGGGTGGGC
CTTTCTGCGTTTATAACTATGGTCTCCCGAATCTTCCCTCGAGTATTTATTTCTATTGAGTAAAATAAAA
AAGATGGTGAGATAATCTCACCATCTTTTTTTCTTTTAAATCCGTCGACCTTAGAAGCAAACTTAAGAGT
GTGTTGATAGTGCAGTATCTTAAAATTTTGTGTATAATAGGAATTGAAGTTAAATTAGATGCTAAAAATT
TGTAATTAAGAAGGAGGGATTCGTCATGTTGGTATTCCAAATGCGTAATGTAGATAAAACATCTACTGTT
TTGAAACAGACTAAAAACAGTGATTACGCAGATAAATAAATACGTTAGATTAATTCCTACCAGTGACTAA
TCTTATGACTTTTTAAACAGATAACTAAAATTACAAACAAATCGTTTAACTTCTGTATTTATTTACAGAT
GTAATCACTTCAGGAGTAATTACATGAACAAAAATATAAAATATTCTCAAAACTTTTTAACGAGTGAAAA
AGTACTCAACCAAATAATAAAACAATTGAATTTAAAAGAAACCGATACCGTTTACGAAATTGGAACAGGT
AAAGGGCATTTAACGACGAAACTGGCTAAAATAAGTAAACAGGTAACGTCTATTGAATTAGACAGTCATC
TATTCAACTTATCGTCAGAAAAATTAAAACTGAACATTCGTGTCACTTTAATTCACCAAGATATTCTACA
GTTTCAATTCCCTAACAAACAGAGGTATAAAATTGTTGGGAGTATTCCTTACCATTTAAGCACACAAATT
ATTAAAAAAGTGGTTTTTGAAAGCCATGCGTCTGACATCTATCTGATTGTTGAAGAAGGATTCTACAAGC
GTACCTTGGATATTCACCGAACACTAGGGTTGCTCTTGCACACTCAAGTCTCGATTCAGCAATTGCTTAA
GCTGCCAGCGGAATGCTTTCATCCTAAACCAAAAGTAAACAGTGTCTTAATAAAACTTACCCGCCATACC
ACAGATGTTCCAGATAAATATTGGAAGCTATATACGTACTTTGTTTCAAAATGGGTCAATCGAGAATATC
GTCAACTGTTTACTAAAAATCAGTTTCATCAAGCAATGAAACACGCCAAAGTAAACAATTTAAGTACCAT
TACTTATGAGCAAGTATTGTCTATTTTTAATAGTTATCTATTATTTAACGGGAGGAAATAATTCTATGAG
TCGCTTTTTTAAATTTGGAAAGTTACACGTTACTAAAGGGAATGGAGATAAATTATTAGATATACTACTG
ACAGCTTCCAAGAAGCTAAAGAGGTCCCTAGCGCCTACGGGGAATTTGGGCAAATCAAAAGAAAAATTCT
CCCAAGAATTAGAAATGAGTAGATCAAATTATTCACGAATAGAATCAGGAAAATCAGATCCAACCATAAA
AACACTAGAACAAATTGCAAAGTTAACTAACTCAACGCTAGTAGTGGATTTAATCCCAAATGAGCCAACA
GAACCAGAACCAGAAACAGAATCAGAACAAGTAACATTGGATTTAGAAATGGAAGAAGAAAAAAGCAATG
ACTTCGTGTGAATAATGCACGAAATCGTTGCTTATTTTTTTTAAAAGCGGTATACTAGATATAACGAAAC
AACGAACTGAATAGAAACGAAAAAAGAGCCATGACACATTTATAAAATGTTTGACGACATTTTATAAATG
CATAGCCCGATAAGATTGCCAAACCAACGCTTATCAGTTAGTCAGATGAACTCTTCCCTCGTAAGAAGTT
ATTTAATTAACTTTGTTTGAAGACGGTATATAACCGTACTATCATTATATAGGGAAATCAGAGAGTTTTC
AAGTATCTAAGCTACTGAATTTAAGAATTGTTAAGCAATCAATCGGAAATCGTTTGATTGCTTTTTTTGT
ATTCATTTATAGAAGGTGGAGTTTGTATGAATCATGATGAATGTAAAACTTATATAAAAAATAGTTTATT
GGAGATAAGAAAATTAGCAAATATCTATACACTAGAAACGTTTAAGAAAGAGTTAGAAAAGAGAAATATC
TACTTAGAAACAAAATCAGATAAGTATTTTTCTTCGGAGGGGGAAGATTATATATATAAGTTAATAGAAA
ATAACAAAATAATTTATTCGATTAGTGGAAAAAAATTGACTTATAAAGGAAAAAAATCTTTTTCAAAACA
TGCAATATTGAAACAGTTGAATGAAAAAGCAAACCAAGTTAATTAAACAACCTATTTTATAGGATTTATA
GGAAAGGAGAACAGCTGAATGAATATCCCTTTTGTTGTAGAAACTGTGCTTCATGACGGCTTGTTAAAGT
ACAAATTTAAAAATAGTAAAATTCGCTCAATCACTACCAAGCCAGGTAAAAGCAAAGGGGCTATTTTTGC
GTATCGCTCAAAATCAAGCATGATTGGCGGTCGTGGTGTTGTTCTGACTTCCGAGGAAGCGATTCAAGAA
AATCAAGATACATTTACACATTGGACACCCAACGTTTATCGTTATGGAACGTATGCAGACGAAAACCGTT
CATACACGAAAGGACATTCTGAAAACAATTTAAGACAAATCAATACCTTCTTTATTGATTTTGATATTCA
CACGGCAAAAGAAACTATTTCAGCAAGCGATATTTTAACAACCGCTATTGATTTAGGTTTTATGCCTACT
ATGATTATCAAATCTGATAAAGGTTATCAAGCATATTTTGTTTTAGAAACGCCAGTCTATGTGACTTCAA
AATCAGAATTTAAATCTGTCAAAGCAGCCAAAATAATTTCGCAAAATATCCGAGAATATTTTGGAAAGTC
TTTGCCAGTTGATCTAACGTGTAATCATTTTGGTATTGCTCGCATACCAAGAACGGACAATGTAGAATTT
TTTGATCCTAATTACCGTTATTCTTTCAAAGAATGGCAAGATTGGTCTTTCAAACAAACAGATAATAAGG
GCTTTACTCGTTCAAGTCTAACGGTTTTAAGCGGTACAGAAGGCAAAAAACAAGTAGATGAACCCTGGTT
TAATCTCTTATTGCACGAAACGAAATTTTCAGGAGAAAAGGGTTTAATAGGGCGTAATAACGTCATGTTT
ACCCTCTCTTTAGCCTACTTTAGTTCAGGCTATTCAATCGAAACGTGCGAATATAATATGTTTGAGTTTA
ATAATCGATTAGATCAACCCTTAGAAGAAAAAGAAGTAATCAAAATTGTTAGAAGTGCCTATTCAGAAAA
CTATCAAGGGGCTAATAGGGAATACATTACCATTCTTTGCAAAGCTTGGGTATCAAGTGATTTAACCAGT
AAAGATTTATTTGTCCGTCAAGGGTGGTTTAAATTCAAGAAAAAAAGAAGCGAACGTCAACGTGTTCATT
TGTCAGAATGGAAAGAAGATTTAATGGCTTATATTAGCGAAAAAAGCGATGTATACAAGCCTTATTTAGT
GACGACCAAAAAAGAGATTAGAGAAGTGCTAGGCATTCCTGAACGGACATTAGATAAATTGCTGAAGGTA
CTGAAGGCGAATCAGGAAATTTTCTTTAAGATTAAACCAGGAAGAAATGGTGGCATTCAACTTGCTAGTG
TTAAATCATTGTTGCTATCGATCATTAAAGTAAAAAAAGAAGAAAAAGAAAGCTATATAAAGGCGCTGAC
AAATTCTTTTGACTTAGAGCATACATTCATTCAAGAGACTTTAAACAAGCTAGCAGAACGCCCTAAAACG
GACACACAACTCGATTTGTTTAGCTATGATACAGGCTGAAAATAAAACCCGCACTATGCCATTACATTTA
TATCTATGATACGTGTTTGTTTTTTCTTTGCTGTTTAGCGAATGATTAGCAGAAATATACAGAGTAAGAT
TTTAATTAATTATTAGGGGGAGAAGGAGAGAGTAGCCCGAAAACTTTTAGTTGGCTTGGACTGAACGAAG
TGAGGGAAAGGCTACTAAAACGTCGAGGGGCAGTGAGAGCGAAGCGAACACTTGATTTTTTAATTTTCTA
TCTTTTATAGGTCATTAGAGTATACTTATTTGTCCTATAAACTATTTAGCAGCATAATAGATTTATTGAA
TAGGTCATTTAAGTTGAGCATATTAGAGGAGGAAAATCTTGGAGAAATATTTGAAGAACCCGATTACATG
GATTGGATTAGTTCTTGTGGTTACGTGGTTTTTAACTAAAAGTAGTGAATTTTTGATTTTTGGTGTGTGT
GTCTTGTTGTTAGTATTTGCTAGTCAAAGTGATTAGATACTGTCAGACCAAGTTTACTCATATATACTTT
AGATTGATTTAAAACTTCATTTTTAATTTAAAAGGATCTAGGTGAAGATCCTTTTTGATAATCTCATGAC
CAAAATCCCTTAACGTGAGTTTTCGTTCCACTGAGCGTCAGACCCCGTAGAAAAGATCAAAGGATCTTC
Features (pLannotate 1.2.2; 13 found; start..end, strand, type, name):
      1..589     +  rep_origin     ori: high-copy-number ColE1/pMB1/pBR322/pUC origin of replication
    772..818     +  CDS            lacI (fragment): lac repressor; lacI; The lac repressor binds to the lac operator to inhibit transcription in E. coli. This inhibition can be relieved by adding lactose or isopropyl-β-D-thiogalactopyranoside (IPTG).
    837..924     +  CDS            lacI (fragment): lac repressor; lacI; The lac repressor binds to the lac operator to inhibit transcription in E. coli. This inhibition can be relieved by adding lactose or isopropyl-β-D-thiogalactopyranoside (IPTG).
    937..958     +  protein_bind   CAP binding site: CAP binding activates transcription in the presence of cAMP. E. coli catabolite activator protein
    973..1003    +  promoter       lac promoter: promoter for the E. coli lac operon
   1011..1027    +  protein_bind   lac operator: The lac repressor binds to the lac operator to inhibit transcription in E. coli. This inhibition can be relieved by adding lactose or isopropyl-β-D-thiogalactopyranoside (IPTG). lac repressor encoded by lacI
   1063..1737    +  CDS            mRFP1: mRFP1 is a basic (constitutively fluorescent) red fluorescent protein published in 2002, derived from Discosoma sp.. It is reported to be a somewhat slowly-maturing monomer with low acid sensitivity.
   1785..1856    +  terminator     rrnB T1 terminator: transcription terminator T1 from the E. coli rrnB gene
   1872..1899    +  terminator     T7Te terminator: phage T7 early transcription terminator
   2126..2206    +  CDS            ermC: LPRM_ENTFL - Protein predicted: Swiss-Prot protein existence level 4. This peptide is involved in the control mechanism of the synthesis of the erythromycin resistance protein. From Enterococcus faecalis (Streptococcus faecalis).
   2334..3068    +  CDS            erm: ERM_STREE - Experimental evidence at protein level: Swiss-Prot protein existence level 1. This protein produces a dimethylation of the adenine residue at position 2085 in 23S rRNA, resulting in reduced affinity between ribosomes and macrolide-lincosamide-streptogramin B antibiotics. From Streptococcus pneumoniae.
   3202..3438    +  CDS            copR (fragment): COPR_STRAG - Protein predicted: Swiss-Prot protein existence level 4. Involved in copy control of plasmid pIP501. From Streptococcus agalactiae.
   4149..5636    +  CDS            repS: REPS_STRPY - Protein predicted: Swiss-Prot protein existence level 4. Essential for replication. From Streptococcus pyogenes.
