[The description below was written by a language model from this plasmid's Addgene catalogue record and pLannotate feature annotations shown in this document.]
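Description:
pATmin-GG is a 6.3 kb E. coli–Clostridium shuttle and expression vector derived from the pQexp backbone and configured as a Golden Gate destination plasmid. It carries two replication systems. A high-copy ColE1/pUC-type origin supports propagation in E. coli. A Gram-positive replicon, described in the record as the pAMB1 origin, is annotated in the sequence as a repS replication gene plus a copR copy-control fragment, and it allows maintenance in Clostridium. Selection in both hosts relies on erythromycin resistance. The erm gene encodes a 23S rRNA adenine methyltransferase that lowers ribosome affinity for macrolide, lincosamide and streptogramin B antibiotics. It is preceded by its short leader peptide, which is involved in controlling synthesis of the resistance protein.

The cloning site is occupied by a roughly 1.1 kb placeholder cassette in which the E. coli lac promoter, with its CAP binding site and lac operator, drives mRFP1, followed by the rrnB T1 and T7Te terminators. Only short lacI fragments are annotated upstream, so there is no intact repressor gene on the plasmid. The cassette is flanked by BsaI sites, so a BsaI-based Golden Gate reaction excises it and replaces it with the parts being assembled. E. coli colonies that keep the parental plasmid are red, while correct assemblies lose fluorescence, giving a simple visual screen. The cassette itself was installed through BsmBI sites that were destroyed in the process. No dedicated Clostridium promoter is annotated, so expression signals presumably come with the inserted parts. The associated work concerns tuning gene expression in Clostridium phytofermentans with synthetic promoters and CRISPRi.
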