Addgene plasmid #191352: pATmin-GG
Purpose: Clostridium expression vector (pAMB1 origin, ermR) with drop-out Plac-RFP cassette flanked with BsaI sites
Depositing lab: Andrew Tolonen. Depositing organization: Genoscope, Centre National de Sequencage (CEA). Publication: Tuning of Gene Expression in Clostridium phytofermentans Using Synthetic Promoters and CRISPRi. Rostain W, Zaplana T, Boutard M, Baum C, Tabuteau S, Sanitha M, Ramya M, Guss A, Ettwiller L, Tolonen AC. ACS Synth Biol. 2022 Dec 16;11(12):4077-4088. doi: 10.1021/acssynbio.2c00385. Epub 2022 Nov 25. PubMed 36427328.
Backbone
  Vector backbone: pQexp
  Backbone manufacturer: PMID 19775243
  Backbone size w/o insert (bp): 6972
  Total vector size (bp): 6299
  Modifications to backbone: Drop-out Plac-RFP cassette flanked with BsaI sites
  Vector type: Bacterial Expression
Growth in bacteria
  Bacterial resistance: Erythromycin, 200 μg/mL
  Growth temperature: 37°C
  Growth strain: DH5alpha
  Copy number: High Copy
Gene/Insert
  Gene/Insert name: Plac-RFP (IPTG-inducible red fluorescent protein)
  Insert size (bp): 1103
  Promoter: Plac
  Cloning method: Restriction Enzyme; 5′ cloning site BsmBI (destroyed during cloning); 3′ cloning site BsmBi (destroyed during cloning)
  Sequencing primers: 5′ CGAGTCAGTGAGCGAGGAA; 3′ TTGCTTCTAAGGTCGACGGA
Terms and licenses: Academic/Nonprofit Terms; Industry Terms: Not Available to Industry
How to cite: pATmin-GG was a gift from Andrew Tolonen (Addgene plasmid # 191352 ; http://n2t.net/addgene:191352 ; RRID:Addgene_191352)
